>Addgene plasmid #194998 | pExp-xMBP-ACE2-CHis | addgene full sequence | sequence record 382966 | Addgene NGS Result
GCTGATTAATACGACTCACTATAGGGAATTGTGAGCGGATAACAATTCCTCTAGAAATAATTTTGTTTAA
CTTTAAGAAGGAGATATATCCATGAAAACTGAAGAAGGTAAACTGGTAATCTGGATTAACGGCGATAAAG
GCTATAACGGCCTCGCTGAAGTCGGTAAGAAATTCGAGAAAGATACCGGAATTAAAGTCACCGTTGAGCA
TCCGGATAAACTGGAAGAGAAATTCCCACAGGTTGCGGCAACTGGCGATGGCCCTGACATTATCTTCTGG
GCACACGACCGCTTTGGTGGCTACGCTCAATCTGGCCTGTTGGCTGAAATCACCCCGGCTGCTGCGTTCC
AGGACAAGCTGTATCCGTTTACCTGGGATGCCGTACGTTACAACGGCAAGCTGATTGCTTACCCGATCGC
TGTTGAAGCGTTATCGCTGATTTATAACAAAGATCTGCTGCCGAACCCGCCAAAAACCTGGGAAGAGATC
CCGGCGCTGGATAAAGAACTGAAAGCGAAAGGTAAGAGCGCGCTGATGTTCAACCTGCAAGAACCGTACT
TCACCTGGCCGCTGATTGCTGCTGACGGGGGTTATGCGTTCAAGTATGCTGCCGGCAAGTACGACATTAA
AGACGTGGGCGTGGATAACGCTGGCGCGAAAGCGGGTCTGACCTTCCTGGTTGACCTGATTAAAAACAAA
CACATGAATGCAGACACCGATTACTCCATCGCAGAAGCTGCCTTTAATAAAGGCGAAACAGCGATGACCA
TCAACGGCCCGTGGGCATGGTCCAACATCGACACCAGCGCTGTGAATTATGGTGTAACGGTACTGCCGAC
CTTCAAGGGTCAACCATCCAAACCGTTCGTTGGCGTGCTGAGCGCAGGTATTAACGCCGCCAGTCCGAAC
AAAGAGCTGGCAAAAGAGTTCCTCGAAAACTATCTGCTGACTGATGAAGGTCTGGAAGCGGTTAATAAAG
ACAAACCGCTGGGTGCCGTAGCGCTGAAGTCTTACGAGGAAGAGTTGGTCAAAGATCCACGTGTTGCCGC
CACAATGGAAAACGCCCAGAAAGGTGAAATCATGCCGAACATCCCGCAGATGTCCGCTTTCTGGTATGCC
GTGCGTACTGCGGTGATCAACGCCGCCAGCGGTCGTCAGACTGTCGATGCTGCCCTGGCCGCTGCGCAGA
CTAATGCGGCCGCAAGCGGTACCGAAAACCTGTACTTCCAGGGTTCTACCATCGAGGAGCAAGCGAAGAC
GTTTCTCGACAAATTCAATCACGAGGCCGAGGACCTGTTCTACCAGTCTTCTCTCGCTAGCTGGAACTAC
AATACCAACATCACGGAAGAGAATGTACAAAATATGAACAACGCTGGTGACAAGTGGTCTGCCTTTCTGA
AAGAGCAGTCTACGCTCGCACAGATGTACCCGCTGCAAGAAATCCAGAACCTGACCGTTAAACTCCAGCT
GCAGGCGCTCCAGCAGAACGGTTCTAGCGTTCTGTCTGAAGATAAATCTAAACGCCTGAACACGATCCTG
AATACGATGTCCACGATCTACTCCACTGGCAAAGTTTGCAATCCGGACAATCCGCAGGAATGCCTCCTGC
TCGAACCTGGTCTGAATGAAATCATGGCGAACTCCCTGGACTATAATGAGCGTCTGTGGGCCTGGGAATC
TTGGCGCTCTGAAGTTGGTAAACAACTCCGTCCTCTGTATGAAGAATACGTGGTTCTCAAAAATGAGATG
GCCCGTGCGAATCACTACGAAGATTACGGTGACTACTGGCGTGGTGATTACGAAGTTAACGGCGTTGATG
GTTATGACTATTCTCGTGGCCAACTGATTGAGGACGTGGAACACACTTTCGAGGAAATCAAACCGCTGTA
CGAACATCTGCATGCCTACGTCCGCGCGAAACTCATGAACGCGTACCCGTCTTATATCTCTCCTATCGGC
TGTCTCCCAGCTCACCTGCTGGGCGACATGTGGGGTCGCTTTTGGACCAATCTGTACTCTCTCACCGTCC
CATTCGGCCAAAAACCAAATATCGACGTTACCGACGCGATGGTTGACCAAGCGTGGGACGCGCAGCGTAT
TTTCAAAGAAGCAGAGAAGTTCTTTGTCTCTGTCGGCCTGCCGAATATGACCCAGGGTTTCTGGGAAAAC
TCTATGCTGACCGACCCTGGCAACGTGCAAAAAGCGGTATGCCACCCGACCGCTTGGGATCTGGGCAAGG
GTGATTTTCGCATCCTGATGTGTACCAAAGTTACTATGGACGACTTCCTGACGGCGCACCATGAAATGGG
TCACATTCAGTACGACATGGCTTACGCCGCACAGCCGTTCCTCCTCCGCAATGGCGCGAACGAGGGCTTC
CATGAAGCCGTGGGCGAGATTATGTCTCTCTCTGCGGCGACGCCGAAGCACCTGAAGTCCATTGGCCTGC
TGAGCCCGGACTTCCAGGAGGATAACGAGACTGAGATCAACTTTCTCCTCAAGCAAGCTCTGACCATTGT
TGGCACTCTGCCGTTCACGTACATGCTGGAAAAGTGGCGTTGGATGGTTTTCAAGGGCGAAATCCCGAAG
GATCAGTGGATGAAGAAATGGTGGGAAATGAAACGTGAAATTGTGGGCGTCGTTGAACCAGTTCCGCACG
ACGAAACGTATTGCGACCCGGCGAGCCTGTTCCATGTTTCCAACGACTACTCTTTTATTCGTTACTACAC
CCGTACCCTCTACCAATTCCAGTTTCAAGAGGCTCTGTGCCAGGCGGCTAAGCATGAGGGCCCACTCCAC
AAATGCGACATCTCTAACTCTACCGAAGCGGGTCAGAAGCTCTTCAACATGCTCCGTCTGGGTAAATCTG
AACCGTGGACTCTCGCGCTGGAGAACGTTGTAGGTGCCAAGAACATGAATGTCCGTCCGCTGCTGAACTA
CTTCGAACCACTCTTCACGTGGCTCAAAGATCAGAACAAAAACTCCTTTGTAGGCTGGTCTACTGACTGG
TCCCCGTACGCGGACTCGAGCCCTCATCACCATCACCATCACCATCACTAAGCTTGAGTATTCTATAGTG
TCACCTAAATCCCAGCTTGATCCGGCTGCTAACAAAGCCCGAAAGGAAGCTGAGTTGGCTGCTGCCACCG
CTGAGCAATAACTAGCATAACCCCTTGGGGCCTCTAAACGGGTCTTGAGGGGTTTTTTGCTGAAAGGAGG
AACTATATCCGGATAACCTGGCGTAATAGCGAAGAGGCCCGCACCGATCGCCCTTCCCAACAGTTGCGCA
GCCTGAATGGCGAATGGAAATTGTAAGCGTTAATATTTTGTTAAAATTCGCGTTAAATTTTTGTTAAATC
AGCTCATTTTTTAACCAATAGGCCGAAATCGGCAAAATCCCTTATAAATCAAAAGAATAGACCGAGATAG
GGT
[37 nt withheld, positions 3434-3470]
AAAGAACGTGGACTCCAACGTCAAAGG
[32 nt withheld, positions 3498-3529]
AGCTTGCATGCCTGCAGGTCGGAAGCATAAAGTGTAAAGCCTGGGGTGCCTAATGAGTGAGCTAACTTAC
ATTAATTGCGTTGCGCTCACTGCCCGCTTTCCAGTCGGGAAACCTGTCGTGCCAGCTGCATTAATGAATC
GGCCAACGCGCGGGGAGAGGCGGTTTGCGTATTGGGCGCCAGGGTGGTTTTTCTTTTCACCAGTGAGACG
GGCAACAGCTGATTGCCCTTCACCGCCTGGCCCTGAGAGAGTTGCAGCAAGCGGTCCACGCTGGTTTGCC
CCAGCAGGCGAAAATCCTGTTTGATGGTGGTTAACGGCGGGATATAACATGAGCTGTCTTCGGTATCGTC
GTATCCCACTACCGAGATATCCGCACCAACGCGCAGCCCGGACTCGGTAATGGCGCGCATTGCGCCCAGC
GCCATCTGATCGTTGGCAACCAGCATCGCAGTGGGAACGATGCCCTCATTCAGCATTTGCATGGTTTGTT
GAAAACCGGACATGGCACTCCAGTCGCCTTCCCGTTCCGCTATCGGCTGAATTTGATTGCGAGTGAGATA
TTTATGCCAGCCAGCCAGACGCAGACGCGCCGAGACAGAACTTAATGGGCCCGCTAACAGCGCGATTTGC
TGGTGACCCAATGCGACCAGATGCTCCACGCCCAGTCGCGTACCGTCTTCATGGGAGAAAATAATACTGT
TGATGGGTGTCTGGTCAGAGACATCAAGAAATAACGCCGGAACATTAGTGCAGGCAGCTTCCACAGCAAT
GGCATCCTGGTCATCCAGCGGATAGTTAATGATCAGCCCACTGACGCGTTGCGCGAGAAGATTGTGCACC
GCCGCTTTACAGGCTTCGACGCCGCTTCGTTCTACCATCGACACCACCACGCTGGCACCCAGTTGATCGG
CGCGAGATTTAATCGCCGCGACAATTTGCGACGGCGCGTGCAGGGCCAGACTGGAGGTGGCAACGCCAAT
CAGCAACGACTGTTTGCCCGCCAGTTGTTGTGCCACGCGGTTGGGAATGTAATTCAGCTCCGCCATCGCC
GCTTCCACTTTTTCCCGCGTTTTCGCAGAAACGTGGCTGGCCTGGTTCACCACGCGGGAAACGGTCTGAT
AAGAGACACCGGCATACTCTGCGACATCGTATAACGTTACTGGTTTCACATTCACCACCCTGAATTGACT
CTCTTCCGGGCGCTATCATGCCATACCGCGAAAGGTTTTGCACCATTCGATGGTGTCGGCGAGCTCGAAT
TGTGAACCATCACCCT
[91 nt withheld, positions 4806-4896]
G
[124 nt withheld, positions 4898-5021]
CCTGATGCGGTATTTTCTCCTTACGCATCTGTGCGGTATTTCACACCGCATATGGTGCACTCTCAGTACA
ATCTGCTCTGATGCCGCATAGTTAAGCCAGCCCCGACACCCGCCAACACCCGCTGACGCGCCCTGACGGG
CTTGTCTGCTCCCGGCATCCGCTTACAGACAAGCTGTGACCGTCTCCGGGAGCTGCATGTGTCAGAGGTT
TTCACCGTCATCACCGAAACGCGCGAGACGAAAGGGCCTCGTGATACGCCTATTTTTATAGGTTAATGTC
ATGATAATAATGGTTTCTTAGACGTCAGGTGGCACTTTTCGGGGAAATGTGCGCGGAACCCCTATTTGTT
TATTTTTCTAAATACATTCAAATATGTATCCGCTCATGAGACAATAACCCTGATAAATGCTTCAATAATA
TTGAAAAAGGAAGAGTATGAGTATTCAACATTTCCGTGTCGCCCTTATTCCCTTTTTTGCGGCATTTTGC
CTTCCTGTTTTTGCTCACCCAGAAACGCTGGTGAAAGTAAAAGATGCTGAAGATCAGTTGGGTGCACGAG
TGGGTTACATCGAACTGGATCTCAACAGCGGTAAGATCCTTGAGAGTTTTCGCCCCGAAGAACGTTTTCC
AATGATGAGCACTTTTAAAGTTCTGCTATGTGGCGCGGTATTATCCCGTATTGACGCCGGGCAAGAGCAA
CTCGGTCGCCGCATACACTATTCTCAGAATGACTTGGTTGAGTACTCACCAGTCACAGAAAAGCATCTTA
CGGATGGCATGACAGTAAGAGAATTATGCAGTGCTGCCATAACCATGAGTGATAACACTGCGGCCAACTT
ACTTCTGACAACGATCGGAGGACCGAAGGAGCTAACCGCTTTTTTGCACAACATGGGGGATCATGTAACT
CGCCTTGATCGTTGGGAACCGGAGCTGAATGAAGCCATACCAAACGACGAGCGTGACACCACGATGCCTG
TAGCAATGGCAACAACGTTGCGCAAACTATTAACTGGCGAACTACTTACTCTAGCTTCCCGGCAACAATT
AATAGACTGGATGGAGGCGGATAAAGTTGCAGGACCACTTCTGCGCTCGGCCCTTCCGGCTGGCTGGTTT
ATTGCTGATAAATCTGGAGCCGGTGAGCGTGGTTCTCGCGGTATCATTGCAGCACTGGGGCCAGATGGTA
AGCCCTCCCGTATCGTAGTTATCTACACGACGGGGAGTCAGGCAACTATGGATGAACGAAATAGACAGAT
CGCTGAGATAGGTGCCTCACTGATTAAGCATTGGTAACTGTCAGACCAAGTTTACTCATATATACTTTAG
ATTGATTTAAAACTTCATTTTTAATTTAAAAGGATCTAGGTGAAGATCCTTTTTGATAATCTCATGACCA
AAATCCCTTAACGTGAGTTTTCGTTCCACTGAGCGTCAGACCCCGTAGAAAAGATCAAAGGATCTTCTTG
AGATCCTTTTTTTCTGCGCGTAATCTGCTGCTTGCAAACAAAAAAACCACCGCTACCAGCGGTGGTTTGT
TTGCCGGATCAAGAGCTACCAACTCTTTTTCCGAAGGTAACTGGCTTCAGCAGAGCGCAGATACCAAATA
CTGTTCTTCTAGTGTAGCCGTAGTTAGGCCACCACTTCAAGAACTCTGTAGCACCGCCTACATACCTCGC
TCTGCTAATCCTGTTACCAGTGGCTGCTGCCAGTGGCGATAAGTCGTGTCTTACCGGGTTGGACTCAAGA
CGATAGTTACCGGATAAGGCGCAGCGGTCGGGCTGAACGGGGGGTTCGTGCACACAGCCCAGCTTGGAGC
GAACGACCTACACCGAACTGAGATACCTACAGCGTGAGCTATGAGAAAGCGCCACGCTTCCCGAAGGGAG
AAAGGCGGACAGGTATCCGGTAAGCGGCAGGGTCGGAACAGGAGAGCGCACGAGGGAGCTTCCAGGGGGA
AACGCCTGGTATCTTTATAGTCCTGTCGGGTTTCGCCACCTCTGACTTGAGCGTCGATTTTTGTGATGCT
CGTCAGGGGGGCGGAGCCTATGGAAAAACGCCAGCAACGCGGCCTTTTTACGGTTCCTGGCCTTTTGCTG
GCCTTTTGCTCACATGTTCTTTCCTGCGTTATCCCCTGATTCTGTGGATAACCGTATTACCGCCTTTGAG
TGAGCTGATACCGCTCGCCGCAGCCGAACGACCGAGCGCAGCGAGTCAGTGAGCGAGGAAGCGGAAGAGC
GCCCAATACGCAAACCGCCTCTCCCCGCGCGTTGGCCGATTCATTAATGCA
Features (pLannotate 1.2.2; 24 found; start..end, strand, type, name):
      7..25      +  promoter       T7 promoter: promoter for bacteriophage T7 RNA polymerase
     25..49      +  protein_bind   lac operator: The lac repressor binds to the lac operator to inhibit transcription in E. coli. This inhibition can be relieved by adding lactose or isopropyl-β-D-thiogalactopyranoside (IPTG). lac repressor encoded by lacI
     62..84      +  RBS            RBS: efficient ribosome binding site from bacteriophage T7 gene 10 (Olins and Rangwala, 1989)
     92..1169    +  CDS            MBP (fragment): maltose binding protein from E. coli; malE (mutated); This version of the gene does not encode a signal sequence, so MBP will remain in the cytosol.
   1214..1232    +  CDS            TEV site (fragment): tobacco etch virus (TEV) protease recognition and cleavage site
   1235..3031    +  CDS            ACE2 (fragment): ACE2_HUMAN - Experimental evidence at protein level: Swiss-Prot protein existence level 1. [Isoform 2]: (Microbial infection) Non-functional as a receptor for human coronavirus SARS-CoV-2. From Homo sapiens (Human).
   3035..3055    +  CDS            7xHis: 6xHis affinity tag
   3072..3090    -  promoter       SP6 promoter: promoter for bacteriophage SP6 RNA polymerase
   3105..3154    +  CDS            SET1 (fragment): solubility-enhancement tag derived from T7 phage gene 10B
   3162..3209    +  terminator     T7 terminator: transcription terminator for bacteriophage T7 RNA polymerase
   3238..3304    +  CDS            lacZα (fragment): LacZα fragment of β-galactosidase; lacZ fragment
   3308..3529    -  rep_origin     M13 ori (fragment) (sequence partly withheld): M13 bacteriophage origin of replication; arrow indicates direction of (+) strand synthesis
   3530..3550    -  misc_feature   MCS (fragment): pUC18/19 multiple cloning site
   3549..3567    -  promoter       lac UV5 promoter (fragment): E. coli lac promoter with an "up" mutation
   3582..3603    -  protein_bind   CAP binding site: CAP binding activates transcription in the presence of cAMP. E. coli catabolite activator protein
   3616..4698    -  CDS            lacI: lac repressor; lacI; The lac repressor binds to the lac operator to inhibit transcription in E. coli. This inhibition can be relieved by adding lactose or isopropyl-β-D-thiogalactopyranoside (IPTG).
   4699..4776    -  promoter       lacIq promoter: lacI (mutant); In the lacIq allele, a single base change in the promoter boosts expression of the lacI gene about 10-fold.
   4791..5021    -  rep_origin     f1 ori (fragment) (sequence partly withheld): f1 bacteriophage origin of replication; arrow indicates direction of (+) strand synthesis
   5022..5121    -  misc_feature   bom (fragment): basis of mobility region from pBR322
   5223..5258    -  CDS            rop (fragment): Rop protein, which maintains plasmids at low copy number; rop
   5353..5457    +  promoter       AmpR promoter: bla
   5458..6318    +  CDS            AmpR: β-lactamase; bla; confers resistance to ampicillin, carbenicillin, and related antibiotics
   6489..7077    +  rep_origin     ori: high-copy-number ColE1/pMB1/pBR322/pUC origin of replication
   7260..4       +  CDS            lacI (fragment) (across the origin): lac repressor; lacI; The lac repressor binds to the lac operator to inhibit transcription in E. coli. This inhibition can be relieved by adding lactose or isopropyl-β-D-thiogalactopyranoside (IPTG).
