[The description below was written by a language model from this plasmid's Addgene catalogue record and pLannotate feature annotations shown in this document.]
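Description:
pExp-xMBP-ACE2-CHis is a 7.3 kb bacterial expression plasmid built on the pExp-CHis backbone for producing the extracellular domain of human angiotensin-converting enzyme 2 (ACE2) in E. coli. It is propagated through a high-copy ColE1/pUC-type origin and selected with ampicillin via the β-lactamase (AmpR) gene. The annotation also picks up fragments of f1/M13 phage origins, bom, rop, lacZα and a pUC polylinker, along with a reverse-oriented SP6 promoter. These appear to be backbone remnants rather than functional parts of the expression design.

The expression cassette is driven by a T7lac promoter, in which a T7 promoter is immediately followed by a lac operator, and translation starts from the strong T7 gene 10 ribosome binding site. A full-length lacI gene under the lacIq promoter is carried on the plasmid. This supplies abundant repressor to keep transcription off until it is induced with IPTG in a host that provides T7 RNA polymerase. The open reading frame encodes an N-terminal maltose-binding protein variant (xMBP, annotated as a mutated malE lacking its signal sequence, so the fusion stays cytosolic). This is followed by a TEV protease recognition site, an ACE2 fragment of about 1.8 kb, and a C-terminal polyhistidine tag, which the catalogue lists as His8. A T7 terminator closes the transcription unit.

MBP typically acts as a solubility-enhancing partner, the His tag allows metal-affinity purification, and the TEV site should allow the MBP portion to be removed. The insert was introduced by ligation-independent cloning, and the 3′ HindIII site was retained. The associated work concerns structure-guided development of bicyclic peptide inhibitors of ACE2, which fits the use of the recombinant protein for structural or binding studies.
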