Addgene plasmid #194998: pExp-xMBP-ACE2-CHis
Purpose: Production of ACE2 extracellular domain
Depositing lab: Marko Hyvönen. Depositing organization: University of Cambridge. Publication: Structure-Guided Chemical Optimization of Bicyclic Peptide (Bicycle) Inhibitors of Angiotensin-Converting Enzyme 2. Harman MAJ, Stanway SJ, Scott H, Demydchuk Y, Bezerra GA, Pellegrino S, Chen L, Brear P, Lulla A, Hyvonen M, Beswick PJ, Skynner MJ. J Med Chem. 2023 Jul 27;66(14):9881-9893. doi: 10.1021/acs.jmedchem.3c00710. Epub 2023 Jul 11. PubMed 37433017.
Backbone
  Vector backbone: pExp-CHis
  Vector type: Bacterial Expression
Growth in bacteria
  Bacterial resistance: Ampicillin, 100 μg/mL
  Growth temperature: 37°C
  Growth strain: DH5alpha
  Copy number: High Copy
Gene/Insert
  Gene/Insert name: ACE2
  Species: H. sapiens (human)
  Entrez Gene: ACE2 (a.k.a. ACEH)
  Promoter: T7lac
  Tag / fusion protein: His8 (C terminal on insert); xMBP (N terminal on insert)
  Cloning method: Ligation Independent Cloning
  Sequencing primers: 5′ T7; 3′ T7T
Terms and licenses: Academic/Nonprofit Terms; Industry Terms: Not Available to Industry
Depositor comments: LIC cloning used 5' site BsaI (destroyed in cloning) and 3' site HindIII (not destroyed).
How to cite: pExp-xMBP-ACE2-CHis was a gift from Marko Hyvönen (Addgene plasmid # 194998 ; http://n2t.net/addgene:194998 ; RRID:Addgene_194998)
